LOCUS       Exported 6393 bp ds-DNA circular SYN 12-MAY-2021
DEFINITION  synthetic circular DNA
ACCESSION   .
VERSION     .
KEYWORDS    pDN-G1GZmbh
SOURCE      synthetic DNA construct
  ORGANISM  synthetic DNA construct
REFERENCE   1 (bases 1 to 6393)
  AUTHORS   Nevozhay D, Adams RM, Murphy KF, Josic K, Balazsi G
  TITLE     Negative autoregulation linearizes the dose-response and suppresses
            the heterogeneity of gene expression.
  JOURNAL   Proc Natl Acad Sci U S A. 2009 Mar 31;106(13):5123-8. doi:
            10.1073/pnas.0809901106. Epub 2009 Mar 11.
  PUBMED    19279212
REFERENCE   2 (bases 1 to 6393)
  AUTHORS   .
  TITLE     Direct Submission
  JOURNAL   Exported May 12, 2021 from SnapGene Server 1.1.58
            http://www.snapgene.com
FEATURES             Location/Qualifiers
     source          1..6393
                     /organism="synthetic DNA construct"
                     /mol_type="other DNA"
     primer_bind     complement(29..51)
                     /label=pGEX 3'
                     /note="pGEX vectors, reverse primer"
     primer_bind     151..170
                     /label=pRS-marker
                     /note="pRS vectors, use to sequence yeast selectable
                     marker"
     promoter        317..504
                     /gene="S. cerevisiae HIS3"
                     /label=HIS3 promoter
     CDS             505..1167
                     /codon_start=1
                     /gene="S. cerevisiae HIS3"
                     /product="imidazoleglycerol-phosphate dehydratase, required
                     for histidine biosynthesis"
                     /label=HIS3
                     /note="yeast auxotrophic marker"
                     /translation="MTEQKALVKRITNETKIQIAISLKGGPLAIEHSIFPEKEAEAVAE
                     QATQSQVINVHTGIGFLDHMIHALAKHSGWSLIVECIGDLHIDDHHTTEDCGIALGQAF
                     KEALGAVRGVKRFGSGFAPLDEALSRAVVDLSNRPYAVVELGLQREKVGDLSCEMIPHF
                     LESFAEASRITLHVDCLRGKNDHHRSESAFKALAVAIREATSPNGTNDVPSTKGVLM"
     rep_origin      complement(1427..1882)
                     /direction=LEFT
                     /label=f1 ori
                     /note="f1 bacteriophage origin of replication; arrow
                     indicates direction of (+) strand synthesis"
     primer_bind     complement(1564..1585)
                     /label=F1ori-F
                     /note="F1 origin, forward primer"
     primer_bind     1776..1795
                     /label=F1ori-R
                     /note="F1 origin, reverse primer"
     terminator      1965..2130
                     /gene="S. cerevisiae ADH1"
                     /label=ADH1 terminator
                     /note="transcription terminator for the S. cerevisiae
                     alcohol dehydrogenase 1 (ADH1) gene"
     primer_bind     2051..2075
                     /label=pHybLex-R
                     /note="ADH terminator, reverse primer"
     protein_bind    2385..2401
                     /label=lac operator
                     /bound_moiety="lac repressor encoded by lacI"
                     /note="The lac repressor binds to the lac operator to
                     inhibit transcription in E. coli. This inhibition can be
                     relieved by adding lactose or
                     isopropyl-beta-D-thiogalactopyranoside (IPTG)."
     protein_bind    2532..2649
                     /label=UAS
                     /bound_moiety="Gal4"
                     /note="upstream activating sequence mediating
                     Gal4-dependent induction"
     protein_bind    2857..2875
                     /gene="tetO"
                     /label=tet operator
                     /bound_moiety="tetracycline repressor TetR"
                     /note="bacterial operator O2 for the tetR and tetA genes"
     protein_bind    2878..2896
                     /gene="tetO"
                     /label=tet operator
                     /bound_moiety="tetracycline repressor TetR"
                     /note="bacterial operator O2 for the tetR and tetA genes"
     primer_bind     2944..2967
                     /label=GAL1
                     /note="S. cerevisiae GAL1 promoter, forward primer"
     CDS             2997..3710
                     /codon_start=1
                     /product="yeast-enhanced green fluorescent protein"
                     /label=yeGFP
                     /note="codons optimized for translation in S. cerevisiae
                     and C. albicans"
                     /translation="MSKGEELFTGVVPILVELDGDVNGHKFSVSGEGEGDATYGKLTLK
                     FICTTGKLPVPWPTLVTTFGYGVQCFARYPDHMKQHDFFKSAMPEGYVQERTIFFKDDG
                     NYKTRAEVKFEGDTLVNRIELKGIDFKEDGNILGHKLEYNYNSHNVYIMADKQKNGIKV
                     NFKIRHNIEDGSVQLADHYQQNTPIGDGPVLLPDNHYLSTQSALSKDPNEKRDHMVLLE
                     FVTAAGITHGMDELYK"
     CDS             3735..4109
                     /codon_start=1
                     /gene="Sh ble from Streptoalloteichus hindustanus"
                     /product="antibiotic-binding protein"
                     /label=BleoR
                     /note="confers resistance to bleomycin, phleomycin, and
                     Zeocin(TM)"
                     /translation="MAKLTSAVPVLTARDVAGAVEFWTDRLGFSRDFVEDDFAGVVRDD
                     VTLFISAVQDQVVPDNTLAWVWVRGLDELYAEWSEVVSTNFRDASGPAMTEIGEQPWGR
                     EFALRDPAGNCVHFVAEEQD"
     terminator      4142..4331
                     /gene="S. cerevisiae CYC1"
                     /label=CYC1 terminator
                     /note="transcription terminator for CYC1"
     primer_bind     complement(4403..4420)
                     /label=L4440
                     /note="L4440 vector, forward primer"
     rep_origin      complement(4574..5162)
                     /direction=LEFT
                     /label=ori
                     /note="high-copy-number ColE1/pMB1/pBR322/pUC origin of
                     replication"
     primer_bind     complement(4654..4673)
                     /label=pBR322ori-F
                     /note="pBR322 origin, forward primer"
     CDS             complement(5333..6193)
                     /codon_start=1
                     /gene="bla"
                     /product="beta-lactamase"
                     /label=AmpR
                     /note="confers resistance to ampicillin, carbenicillin, and
                     related antibiotics"
                     /translation="MSIQHFRVALIPFFAAFCLPVFAHPETLVKVKDAEDQLGARVGYI
                     ELDLNSGKILESFRPEERFPMMSTFKVLLCGAVLSRIDAGQEQLGRRIHYSQNDLVEYS
                     PVTEKHLTDGMTVRELCSAAITMSDNTAANLLLTTIGGPKELTAFLHNMGDHVTRLDRW
                     EPELNEAIPNDERDTTMPVAMATTLRKLLTGELLTLASRQQLIDWMEADKVAGPLLRSA
                     LPAGWFIADKSGAGERGSRGIIAALGPDGKPSRIVVIYTTGSQATMDERNRQIAEIGAS
                     LIKHW"
     primer_bind     5956..5975
                     /label=Amp-R
                     /note="Ampicillin resistance gene, reverse primer"
     promoter        complement(6194..6298)
                     /gene="bla"
                     /label=AmpR promoter
     primer_bind     6366..6384
                     /label=pBRforEco
                     /note="pBR322 vectors, upsteam of EcoRI site, forward
                     primer"
ORIGIN
        1 tcgcgcgttt cggtgatgac ggtgaaaacc tctgacacat gcagctcccg gagacggtca
       61 cagcttgtct gtaagcggat gccgggagca gacaagcccg tcagggcgcg tcagcgggtg
      121 ttggcgggtg tcggggctgg cttaactatg cggcatcaga gcagattgta ctgagagtgc
      181 accataaatt cccgttttaa gagcttggtg agcgctagga gtcactgcca ggtatcgttt
      241 gaacacggca ttagtcaggg aagtcataac acagtccttt cccgcaattt tctttttcta
      301 ttactcttgg cctcctctag tacactctat atttttttat gcctcggtaa tgattttcat
      361 tttttttttt ccacctagcg gatgactctt tttttttctt agcgattggc attatcacat
      421 aatgaattat acattatata aagtaatgtg atttcttcga agaatatact aaaaaatgag
      481 caggcaagat aaacgaaggc aaagatgaca gagcagaaag ccctagtaaa gcgtattaca
      541 aatgaaacca agattcagat tgcgatctct ttaaagggtg gtcccctagc gatagagcac
      601 tcgatcttcc cagaaaaaga ggcagaagca gtagcagaac aggccacaca atcgcaagtg
      661 attaacgtcc acacaggtat agggtttctg gaccatatga tacatgctct ggccaagcat
      721 tccggctggt cgctaatcgt tgagtgcatt ggtgacttac acatagacga ccatcacacc
      781 actgaagact gcgggattgc tctcggtcaa gcttttaaag aggccctagg ggccgtgcgt
      841 ggagtaaaaa ggtttggatc aggatttgcg cctttggatg aggcactttc cagagcggtg
      901 gtagatcttt cgaacaggcc gtacgcagtt gtcgaacttg gtttgcaaag ggagaaagta
      961 ggagatctct cttgcgagat gatcccgcat tttcttgaaa gctttgcaga ggctagcaga
     1021 attaccctcc acgttgattg tctgcgaggc aagaatgatc atcaccgtag tgagagtgcg
     1081 ttcaaggctc ttgcggttgc cataagagaa gccacctcgc ccaatggtac caacgatgtt
     1141 ccctccacca aaggtgttct tatgtagtga caccgattat ttaaagctgc agcatacgat
     1201 atatatacat gtgtatatat gtatacctat gaatgtcagt aagtatgtat acgaacagta
     1261 tgatactgaa gatgacaagg taatgcatca ttctatacgt gtcattctga acgaggcgcg
     1321 ctttcctttt ttctttttgc tttttctttt tttttctctt gaactcgacg gatctatgcg
     1381 gtgtgaaata ccgcacagat gcgtaaggag aaaataccgc atcaggaaat tgtaagcgtt
     1441 aatattttgt taaaattcgc gttaaatttt tgttaaatca gctcattttt taaccaatag
     1501 gccgaaatcg gcaaaatccc ttataaatca aaagaataga ccgagatagg gttgagtgtt
     1561 gttccagttt ggaacaagag tccactatta aagaacgtgg actccaacgt caaaggnnnn
     1621 nnnnnnnnnn nnnnnnnnnn nnnnnnnnnn nnnnnnnnnn nnnnntnnnn nnnnnnnnnn
     1681 nnnnnnnnnn nnnnnnnnnn nnnnnnnnnn nnnnnnnnnn nnnnnnnnnn nnnnnnnnnn
     1741 nnnnnnnnnn nnnnnnngnn nnnnnnnnnn nnnnnnnnnn nnnnnnnnnn nnnnnnnnnn
     1801 nnnnnnnnnn nnnnnnnnnn nnnnnnnnnn nnnnnnnnnn nnnnnnnnnn nnnnnnnnnn
     1861 nnnnnnnnnn nnnnnnnnnn nncgcgccat tcgccattca ggctgcgcaa ctgttgggaa
     1921 gggcgatcgg tgcgggcctc ttcgctatta cgccagctga attggagcga cctcatgcta
     1981 tacctgagaa agcaacctga cctacaggaa agagttactc aagaataaga attttcgttt
     2041 taaaacctaa gagtcacttt aaaatttgta tacacttatt ttttttataa cttatttaat
     2101 aataaaaatc ataaatcata agaaattcgc ttatttagaa gtgtcaacaa cgtatctacc
     2161 aacgatttga cccttttcca tcttttcgta aatttctggc aaggtagaca agccgacaac
     2221 cttgattgga gacttgacca aacctctggc gaagaattgt taattaagag ctcttaacta
     2281 gtgcggccgc cctttagtga gggttgaatt cgaattttca aaaattctta cttttttttt
     2341 ggatggacgc aaagaagttt aataatcata ttacatgtgt gaaattgtta tccgctcaca
     2401 attccacaca acatatctaa tcttacttat atgttgtgga aatgtaaaga gccccattat
     2461 cttagcctaa aaaaaccttc tctttggaac tttcagtaat acgcttaact gctcattgct
     2521 atattgaagt acggattaga agccgccgag cgggtgacag ccctccgaag gaagactctc
     2581 ctccgtgcgt cctcgtcttc accggtcgcg ttcctgaaac gcagatgtgc ctcgcgccgc
     2641 actgctccga acaataaaga ttctacaata ctagctttta tggttatgaa gaggaaaaat
     2701 tggcagtaac ctggccccac aaaccttcaa atgaacgaat caaattaaca accataggat
     2761 gataatgcga ttagtttttt agccttattt ctggggtaat taatcagcga agcgatgatt
     2821 tttgatctat taacagatat ataaatgcaa aaactgtccc tatcagtgat agagatctcc
     2881 ctatcagtga tagagatatt acttcttatt caaatgtaat aaaagtatca acaaaaaatt
     2941 gttaatatac ctctatactt taacgtcaag gagaaaaaac cccggatcct attaaaatgt
     3001 ctaaaggtga agaattattc actggtgttg tcccaatttt ggttgaatta gatggtgatg
     3061 ttaatggtca caaattttct gtctccggtg aaggtgaagg tgatgctact tacggtaaat
     3121 tgaccttaaa atttatttgt actactggta aattgccagt tccatggcca accttagtca
     3181 ctactttcgg ttatggtgtt caatgttttg cgagataccc agatcatatg aaacaacatg
     3241 actttttcaa gtctgccatg ccagaaggtt atgttcaaga aagaactatt tttttcaaag
     3301 atgacggtaa ctacaagacc agagctgaag tcaagtttga aggtgatacc ttagttaata
     3361 gaatcgaatt aaaaggtatt gattttaaag aagatggtaa cattttaggt cacaaattgg
     3421 aatacaacta taactctcac aatgtttaca tcatggctga caaacaaaag aatggtatca
     3481 aagttaactt caaaattaga cacaacattg aagatggttc tgttcaatta gctgaccatt
     3541 atcaacaaaa tactccaatt ggtgatggtc cagtcttgtt accagacaac cattacttat
     3601 ccactcaatc tgccttatcc aaagatccaa acgaaaagag agaccacatg gtcttgttag
     3661 aatttgttac tgctgctggt attacccatg gtatggatga attgtacaaa ggtgacggtg
     3721 ctggtttaat taacatggcc aagttgacca gtgccgttcc ggtgctcacc gcgcgcgacg
     3781 tcgccggagc ggtcgagttc tggaccgacc ggctcgggtt ctcccgggac ttcgtggagg
     3841 acgacttcgc cggtgtggtc cgggacgacg tgaccctgtt catcagcgcg gtccaggacc
     3901 aggtggtgcc ggacaacacc ctggcctggg tgtgggtgcg cggcctggac gagctgtacg
     3961 ccgagtggtc ggaggtcgtg tccacgaact tccgggacgc ctccgggccg gccatgaccg
     4021 agatcggcga gcagccgtgg gggcgggagt tcgccctgcg cgacccggcc ggcaactgcg
     4081 tgcacttcgt ggccgaggag caggactgac tcgagtaagc ttggtaccgc ggctagctaa
     4141 gatccgctct aaccgaaaag gaaggagtta gacaacctga agtctaggtc cctatttatt
     4201 tttttatagt tatgttagta ttaagaacgt tatttatatt tcaaattttt cttttttttc
     4261 tgtacagacg cgtgtacgca tgtaacatta tactgaaaac cttgcttgag aaggttttgg
     4321 gacgctcgaa gatccagctg cattaatgaa tcggccaacg cgcggggaga ggcggtttgc
     4381 gtattgggcg ctcttccgct tcctcgctca ctgactcgct gcgctcggtc gttcggctgc
     4441 ggcgagcggt atcagctcac tcaaaggcgg taatacggtt atccacagaa tcaggggata
     4501 acgcaggaaa gaacatgtga gcaaaaggcc agcaaaaggc caggaaccgt aaaaaggccg
     4561 cgttgctggc gtttttccat aggctccgcc cccctgacga gcatcacaaa aatcgacgct
     4621 caagtcagag gtggcgaaac ccgacaggac tataaagata ccaggcgttt ccccctggaa
     4681 gctccctcgt gcgctctcct gttccgaccc tgccgcttac cggatacctg tccgcctttc
     4741 tcccttcggg aagcgtggcg ctttctcata gctcacgctg taggtatctc agttcggtgt
     4801 aggtcgttcg ctccaagctg ggctgtgtgc acgaaccccc cgttcagccc gaccgctgcg
     4861 ccttatccgg taactatcgt cttgagtcca acccggtaag acacgactta tcgccactgg
     4921 cagcagccac tggtaacagg attagcagag cgaggtatgt aggcggtgct acagagttct
     4981 tgaagtggtg gcctaactac ggctacacta gaaggacagt atttggtatc tgcgctctgc
     5041 tgaagccagt taccttcgga aaaagagttg gtagctcttg atccggcaaa caaaccaccg
     5101 ctggtagcgg tggttttttt gtttgcaagc agcagattac gcgcagaaaa aaaggatctc
     5161 aagaagatcc tttgatcttt tctacggggt ctgacgctca gtggaacgaa aactcacgtt
     5221 aagggatttt ggtcatgaga ttatcaaaaa ggatcttcac ctagatcctt ttaaattaaa
     5281 aatgaagttt taaatcaatc taaagtatat atgagtaaac ttggtctgac agttaccaat
     5341 gcttaatcag tgaggcacct atctcagcga tctgtctatt tcgttcatcc atagttgcct
     5401 gactccccgt cgtgtagata actacgatac gggagggctt accatctggc cccagtgctg
     5461 caatgatacc gcgagaccca cgctcaccgg ctccagattt atcagcaata aaccagccag
     5521 ccggaagggc cgagcgcaga agtggtcctg caactttatc cgcctccatc cagtctatta
     5581 attgttgccg ggaagctaga gtaagtagtt cgccagttaa tagtttgcgc aacgttgttg
     5641 ccattgctac aggcatcgtg gtgtcacgct cgtcgtttgg tatggcttca ttcagctccg
     5701 gttcccaacg atcaaggcga gttacatgat cccccatgtt gtgcaaaaaa gcggttagct
     5761 ccttcggtcc tccgatcgtt gtcagaagta agttggccgc agtgttatca ctcatggtta
     5821 tggcagcact gcataattct cttactgtca tgccatccgt aagatgcttt tctgtgactg
     5881 gtgagtactc aaccaagtca ttctgagaat agtgtatgcg gcgaccgagt tgctcttgcc
     5941 cggcgtcaat acgggataat accgcgccac atagcagaac tttaaaagtg ctcatcattg
     6001 gaaaacgttc ttcggggcga aaactctcaa ggatcttacc gctgttgaga tccagttcga
     6061 tgtaacccac tcgtgcaccc aactgatctt cagcatcttt tactttcacc agcgtttctg
     6121 ggtgagcaaa aacaggaagg caaaatgccg caaaaaaggg aataagggcg acacggaaat
     6181 gttgaatact catactcttc ctttttcaat attattgaag catttatcag ggttattgtc
     6241 tcatgagcgg atacatattt gaatgtattt agaaaaataa acaaataggg gttccgcgca
     6301 catttccccg aaaagtgcca cctgacgtct aagaaaccat tattatcatg acattaacct
     6361 ataaaaatag gcgtatcacg aggccctttc gtc
//
