[The description below was written by a language model from this plasmid's Addgene catalogue record and the feature table of its GenBank file.]
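Description:
pDN-G1GZmbh is a yeast expression and synthetic-biology reporter plasmid built on the pRS403 backbone, with a total size of about 6.4 kb. pRS403 is an integrating-type yeast vector, and the feature table accordingly shows no yeast replication origin or centromere. Maintenance in S. cerevisiae therefore depends on chromosomal integration, selected through the HIS3 auxotrophic marker and its own promoter. In E. coli the plasmid is propagated at high copy from a ColE1/pUC-type origin under ampicillin selection (AmpR, beta-lactamase). An f1 phage origin is also present.

The payload is a single regulated reporter cassette. Its promoter, PGal1-D12, is a modified yeast GAL1 promoter that keeps the Gal4-binding upstream activating sequence. It also carries two tandem tetO2 operators placed downstream of the TATA box. Transcription is therefore galactose/Gal4-dependent and can be repressed by TetR binding at the operators, with relief expected when a tetracycline-class inducer is added. This promoter drives yEGFP::ZeoR, a fusion of yeast codon-optimised GFP to the Sh ble bleomycin/Zeocin resistance protein, followed by the CYC1 terminator. Promoter output can thus be read as fluorescence and also translated into drug resistance.

The catalogue notes a nonfunctional tetR fragment left between the SacI and SpeI sites. The feature table does not annotate it, although an ADH1 terminator and a lac operator lie upstream of the promoter. With no functional repressor encoded here, TetR would presumably have to be supplied from another construct. The associated publication deals with how negative autoregulation shapes dose-response linearity and expression heterogeneity, which fits use of this plasmid as a TetR-responsive reporter in such gene circuits.
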