Addgene plasmid #44516: pDN-G1GZmbh
Depositing lab: Gabor Balazsi. Depositing organization: University of Texas MD Anderson Cancer Center. Publication: Negative autoregulation linearizes the dose-response and suppresses the heterogeneity of gene expression. Nevozhay D, Adams RM, Murphy KF, Josic K, Balazsi G. Proc Natl Acad Sci U S A. 2009 Mar 31;106(13):5123-8. doi: 10.1073/pnas.0809901106. Epub 2009 Mar 11. PubMed 19279212.
Backbone
  Vector backbone: pRS403
  Backbone manufacturer: Stratagene
  Backbone size w/o insert (bp): 4456
  Total vector size (bp): 6393
  Modifications to backbone: CYC1 transcriptional terminator present downstream of inserts (between XhoI and PvuII sites). Nonfunctional tetracycline repressor (tetR) fragment present between SacI and SpeI sites.
  Vector type: Yeast Expression, Synthetic Biology ; Expression regulator/reporter
  Selectable markers: Zeocin, HIS3
Growth in bacteria
  Bacterial resistance: Ampicillin, 100 μg/mL
  Growth temperature: 37°C
  Growth strain: XL10 Gold
  Copy number: High Copy
Gene/Insert 1
  Gene/Insert name: PGal1-D12 promoter (alt name: Yeast GAL1 promoter with 2XtetO2)
  Species: S. cerevisiae (budding yeast), Synthetic
  Insert size (bp): 450
  Mutation: Two tandem tet operators (2XtetO2) downstream of the GAL1 TATA box
  Entrez Gene: GAL1 (a.k.a. YBR020W)
  Promoter: PGal1-D12 promoter
  Cloning method: Restriction Enzyme; 5′ cloning site AgeI (not destroyed); 3′ cloning site BamHI (not destroyed)
  Sequencing primers: 5′ Gal1ProF2 (CGAAGCGATGATTTTTGATC); 3′ GFP-R
Gene/Insert 2
  Gene/Insert name: yEGFP::ZeoR (alt names: yeast-enhanced green fluorescent protein; Bleomycin/Zeocin resistance protein)
  Species: S. cerevisiae (budding yeast), Synthetic
  Insert size (bp): 1111
  Cloning method: Restriction Enzyme; 5′ cloning site BamHI (not destroyed); 3′ cloning site XhoI (not destroyed)
  Sequencing primers: 5′ GAL1; 3′ Zeo-R (ctgatgaacagggtcacgtc)
Terms and licenses: Academic/Nonprofit Terms; Industry Terms: Not Available to Industry
How to cite: pDN-G1GZmbh was a gift from Gabor Balazsi (Addgene plasmid # 44516 ; http://n2t.net/addgene:44516 ; RRID:Addgene_44516)
