>Addgene plasmid #44516 | pDN-G1GZmbh | addgene partial sequence | sequence record 62645 | GFP-R 5'-CCATCTAATTCAACAAGAATTGGGACAAC-3'
TTCTTCACCTTTAGACATTTTAATAGGATCCGGGGTTTTTTCTCCTTGACGTTAAAGTATAGAGGTATAT
TAACAATTTTTTGTTGATACTTTTATTACATTTGAATAAGAAGTAATATCTCTATCACTGATAGGGAGAT
CTCTATCACTGATAGGGACAGTTTTTGCATTTATATATCTGTTAATAGATCAAAAATCATCGCTTCGCTG
ATTAATTACCCCAGAAATAAGGCTAAAAAACTAATCGCATTATCATCCTATGGTTGTTAATTTGATTCGT
TCATTTGAAGGTTTGTGGGGCCAGGTTACTGCCAATTTTTCCTCTTCATAACCATAAAAGCTAGTATTGT
AGAATCTTTATTGTTCGGAGCAGTGCGGCGCGAGGCACATCTGCGTTTCAGGAACGCGACCGGTGAAGAC
GAGGACGCACGGAGGAGAGTCTTCCTTCGGAGGGCTGTCACCCGCTCGGCGGCTTCTAATCCGTACTTCA
ATATAGCAATGAGCAGTTAAGCGTATTACTGAAAGTTCCAAAGAGAAGGTTTTTTTAGGCTAAGATAATG
GGGCTCTTTACATTTCCACAACATATAAGTAAGATTAGATATGTTGTGTGGAATTGTGAGCGGATAACAA
TTTCACACATGTAATATGATTATTAAACTTCTTTGCGTCCATCCAAAAAAAAAGTAAGAATTTTTGAAAA
TTCGAATTCAACCCTCACTAAAGGGCGGCCGCACTAGTTAAGAGCTCTTAATTAACAATTCTTCGCCAGA
GGTTTGGTCAAGTCTCCAATCAAGGTTGTCGGCTTGTCTACCTTGCCAGAAATTTACGAAAAGATGGAAA
AGGGTCAAATCGTTGGTAGATACGTTGTTGACACTTCTAA
