>Addgene plasmid #44516 | pDN-G1GZmbh | addgene partial sequence | sequence record 62646 | pRSII-F1 5'-CGGCATCAGAGCAGATTGTAC-3'
TAAATTCCCGTTTTAAGAGCTTGGTGAGCGCTAGGAGTCACTGCCAGGTATCGTTTGAACACGGCATTAG
TCAGGGAAGTCATAACACAGTCCTTTCCCGCAATTTTCTTTTTCTATTACTCTTGGCCTCCTCTAGTACA
CTCTATATTTTTTTATGCCTCGGTAATGATTTTCATTTTTTTTTTTCCACCTAGCGGATGACTCTTTTTT
TTTCTTAGCGATTGGCATTATCACATAATGAATTATACATTATATAAAGTAATGTGATTTCTTCGAAGAA
TATACTAAAAAATGAGCAGGCAAGATAAACGAAGGCAAAGATGACAGAGCAGAAAGCCCTAGTAAAGCGT
ATTACAAATGAAACCAAGATTCAGATTGCGATCTCTTTAAAGGGTGGTCCCCTAGCGATAGAGCACTCGA
TCTTCCCAGAAAAAGAGGCAGAAGCAGTAGCAGAACAGGCCACACAATCGCAAGTGATTAACGTCCACAC
AGGTATAGGGTTTCTGGACCATATGATACATGCTCTGGCCAAGCATTCCGGCTGGTCGCTAATCGTTGAG
TGCATTGGTGACTTACACATAGACGACCATCACACCACTGAAGACTGCGGGATTGCTCTCGGTCAAGCTT
TTAAAGAGGCCCTAGGGGCCGTGCGTGGAGTAAAAAGGTTTGGATCAGGATTTGCGCCTTTGGATGAGGC
ACTTTCCAGAGCGGTGGTAGATCTTTCGAACAGGCCGTACGCAGTTGTCGAACTTGGTTTGCAAAGGGAG
AAAGTAGGAGATCTCTCTTGCGAGATGATCCCGCATTTTCTTGAAAGCTTTGCAGAGGCTAGCAGAATTA
CCCTCCACGTTGATTGTCTGCGAGGCAAGAATGATCATCACCGTAGTGAGAGTGCGTTCAAGGCTCTTGC
GGTTGCCATAA
