>Addgene plasmid #44516 | pDN-G1GZmbh | addgene partial sequence | sequence record 62648 | Zeo-R 5'-ctgatgaacagggtcacgtc-3'
GCGAAGTCGTCCTCCACGAAGTCCCGGGAGAACCCGAGCCGGTCGGTCCAGAACTCGACCGCTCCGGCGA
CGTCGCGCGCGGTGAGCACCGGAACGGCACTGGTCAACTTGGCCATGTTAATTAAACCAGCACCGTCACC
TTTGTACAATTCATCCATACCATGGGTAATACCAGCAGCAGTAACAAATTCTAACAAGACCATGTGGTCT
CTCTTTTCGTTTGGATCTTTGGATAAGGCAGATTGAGTGGATAAGTAATGGTTGTCTGGTAACAAGACTG
GACCATCACCAATTGGAGTATTTTGTTGATAATGGTCAGCTAATTGAACAGAACCATCTTCAATGTTGTG
TCTAATTTTGAAGTTAACTTTGATACCATTCTTTTGTTTGTCAGCCATGATGTAAACATTGTGAGAGTTA
TAGTTGTATTCCAATTTGTGACCTAAAATGTTACCATCTTCTTTAAAATCAATACCTTTTAATTCGATTC
TATTAACTAAGGTATCACCTTCAAACTTGACTTCAGCTCTGGTCTTGTAGTTACCGTCATCTTTGAAAAA
AATAGTTCTTTCTTGAACATAACCTTCTGGCATGGCAGACTTGAAAAAGTCATGTTGTTTCATATGATCT
GGGTATCTCGCAAAACATTGAACACCATAACCGAAAGTAGTGACTAAGGTTGGCCATGGAACTGGCAATT
TACCAGTA
